Addgene plasmid #159804: pCFJ1358 - Intron GG1 - smu-1
Purpose: Golden Gate compatible intron with PATCs for reduced germline silencing
Depositing lab: Christian Froekjaer-Jensen. Depositing organization: King Abdullah University of Science and Technology (KAUST). Publication: Engineering rules that minimize germline silencing of transgenes in simple extrachromosomal arrays in C. elegans. Aljohani MD, El Mouridi S, Priyadarshini M, Vargas-Velazquez AM, Frokjaer-Jensen C. Nat Commun. 2020 Dec 9;11(1):6300. doi: 10.1038/s41467-020-19898-0. PubMed 33298957.
Backbone
  Vector backbone: pDEST R4-R3
  Vector type: Worm Expression
Growth in bacteria
  Bacterial resistance: Ampicillin, 100 μg/mL
  Growth temperature: 37°C
  Growth strain: DH5alpha
  Copy number: High Copy
Gene/Insert
  Gene/Insert name: Intron GG1 - smu-1
  Species: C. elegans (nematode)
  Mutation: Not applicable
  Cloning method: Gateway Cloning
Terms and licenses: Academic/Nonprofit Terms; Industry Terms: Not Available to Industry
Depositor comments: See www.wormbuilder.org for more information.
How to cite: pCFJ1358 - Intron GG1 - smu-1 was a gift from Christian Froekjaer-Jensen (Addgene plasmid # 159804 ; http://n2t.net/addgene:159804 ; RRID:Addgene_159804)
