[The description below was written by a language model from this plasmid's Addgene catalogue record and pLannotate feature annotations shown in this document.]
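Description:
pCFJ1358 - Intron GG1 - smu-1 is a small (about 3.2 kb) donor plasmid from a C. elegans transgene-engineering toolkit, catalogued as a worm expression vector built by Gateway cloning in the pDEST R4-R3 backbone. It is propagated in E. coli through a high-copy ColE1/pUC-type origin and selected with ampicillin via the bla gene under its own promoter. Short remnants of lacZα, bom and rop are also annotated and appear to be backbone leftovers rather than functional parts.

The payload is a C. elegans intron derived from smu-1 that contains PATCs (periodic A/T clusters), a non-coding sequence motif associated with resistance to germline silencing. The intron is described as Golden Gate compatible, meaning it is meant to be released and inserted into a transgene coding sequence by type IIS restriction assembly, although the record does not name the enzyme or overhangs. The automated annotation does not label the intron itself; the roughly 300 bp unannotated interval between the attB1 and attB2 sites is the likely position of the insert, but this is an inference. That interval sits within a recombined multisite Gateway arrangement (attB4, attB1, attB2, attB3) that also carries a T7 promoter and Xenopus β-globin 5'-UTR upstream, and a Xenopus β-globin 3'-UTR and inward-facing SP6 promoter downstream. No worm promoter, reporter or worm selection marker is annotated, consistent with a parts plasmid rather than a complete expression construct.

Its stated use is to supply a PATC-rich intron for building transgenes that are less prone to silencing in the C. elegans germline, in the context of work on simple extrachromosomal arrays.
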