Features (pLannotate 1.2.2; 15 found; start..end, strand, type, name):
    124..712     +  rep_origin     ori: high-copy-number ColE1/pMB1/pBR322/pUC origin of replication
    894..914     +  protein_bind   attB4: mutant version of attB; core recombination site for the Gateway® BP reaction BP Clonase™
    923..941     +  promoter       T7 promoter: promoter for bacteriophage T7 RNA polymerase
    949..966     +  misc_feature   MCS (fragment): pUC18/19 multiple cloning site
    973..1015    +  5'UTR          Xenopus globin 5'-UTR: translational enhancer from the 5'-UTR of the major beta-globin gene of Xenopus laevis
   1019..1039    +  protein_bind   attB1: mutant version of attB; core recombination site for the Gateway® BP reaction BP Clonase™
   1351..1371    -  protein_bind   attB2: mutant version of attB; core recombination site for the Gateway® BP reaction BP Clonase™
   1372..1496    +  3'UTR          Xenopus globin 3'-UTR: 3'-UTR of the major beta-globin gene of Xenopus laevis
   1595..1613    -  promoter       SP6 promoter: promoter for bacteriophage SP6 RNA polymerase
   1622..1642    -  protein_bind   attB3: mutant version of attB; core recombination site for the Gateway® BP reaction BP Clonase™
   1646..1803    +  CDS            lacZα (fragment): LacZα fragment of β-galactosidase; lacZ fragment
   1809..1908    -  misc_feature   bom (fragment): basis of mobility region from pBR322
   2010..2045    -  CDS            rop (fragment): Rop protein, which maintains plasmids at low copy number; rop
   2140..2244    +  promoter       AmpR promoter: bla
   2245..3105    +  CDS            AmpR: β-lactamase; bla; confers resistance to ampicillin, carbenicillin, and related antibiotics
>Addgene plasmid #159804 | pCFJ1358 - Intron GG1 - smu-1 | addgene full sequence | sequence record 316190 | Addgene NGS Result
TCATTTTTAATTTAAAAGGATCTAGGTGAAGATCCTTTTTGATAATCTCATGACCAAAATCCCTTAACGT
GAGTTTTCGTTCCACTGAGCGTCAGACCCCGTAGAAAAGATCAAAGGATCTTCTTGAGATCCTTTTTTTC
TGCGCGTAATCTGCTGCTTGCAAACAAAAAAACCACCGCTACCAGCGGTGGTTTGTTTGCCGGATCAAGA
GCTACCAACTCTTTTTCCGAAGGTAACTGGCTTCAGCAGAGCGCAGATACCAAATACTGTTCTTCTAGTG
TAGCCGTAGTTAGGCCACCACTTCAAGAACTCTGTAGCACCGCCTACATACCTCGCTCTGCTAATCCTGT
TACCAGTGGCTGCTGCCAGTGGCGATAAGTCGTGTCTTACCGGGTTGGACTCAAGACGATAGTTACCGGA
TAAGGCGCAGCGGTCGGGCTGAACGGGGGGTTCGTGCACACAGCCCAGCTTGGAGCGAACGACCTACACC
GAACTGAGATACCTACAGCGTGAGCTATGAGAAAGCGCCACGCTTCCCGAAGGGAGAAAGGCGGACAGGT
ATCCGGTAAGCGGCAGGGTCGGAACAGGAGAGCGCACGAGGGAGCTTCCAGGGGGAAACGCCTGGTATCT
TTATAGTCCTGTCGGGTTTCGCCACCTCTGACTTGAGCGTCGATTTTTGTGATGCTCGTCAGGGGGGCGG
AGCCTATGGAAAAACGCCAGCAACGCGGCCTTTTTACGGTTCCTGGTCTTTTGCTGGCCTTTTGCTCACA
TGTTCTTTCCTGCGTTATCCCCTGATTCTGTGGATAACCGTATTACCGCCTTTGAGTGAGCTGATACCAG
CGGATAACAATTTCACACAGGAAACAGCTATGACCATGATTACGCCAAGCTATCAACTTTGTATAGAAAA
GTTGGTGAATTGTAATACGACTCACTATAGGGCGAATTAATTCGAGCTCGGTACCCAGCTTGCTTGTTCT
TTTTGCAGAAGCTCAGAATAAACGCTCAACTTTGGCAGCAAGTTTGTACAAAAAAGCAGGCTGGTCTCAT
TCTTATGGGAAAGAAGGAAAAAACCGAGATTTTACTTGAAAAATTGAATTTTTCGCGGGATTTTCACCAA
AAATTGTTGAATATTCATTATTTCACGCTGTAAAACAAAAAAAAAAAAAATCAAAAACTACGTTGAAATC
GCGTTTTTAAGCGAATTTTCTTCAGAATTGCCAGATTTTAACCCCAAATTTTGCAGTTTTTAAATAAAAT
TTCACCTTTTCGGCTCAAATTGTAGATTTTCCTGAAAATTTAGTACAAAAAACAATTTCCTCGTAAATTT
TTCAAATAGAAGAGACCACCCAGCTTTCTTGTACAAAGTGGACCAGCCTCAAGAACACCCGAATGGAGTC
TCTAAGCTACATAATACCAACTTACACTTTACAAAATGTTGTCCCCCAAAATGTAGCCATTCGTATCTGC
TCCTAATAAAAAGAAAGTTTCTTCACATTCTAAAAAAAAAAAAAAAAAAAAAAAAAAAAAAAMCCCCCCC
CCCCCTGCAGGCATGCATTAATTAAAGGCCATGATGGCCAGCTAGCTTGAGTATTCTATAGTGTCACCTA
AATAGCTTGGCCAACTTTATTATACATAGTTGATAATTCACTGGCCGTCGTTTTACAACGTCGTGACTGG
GAAAACCCTGGCGTTACCCAACTTAATCGCCTTGCAGCACATCCCCCTTTCGCCAGCTGGCGTAATAGCG
AAGAGGCCCGCACCGATCGCCCTTCCCAACAGTTGCGCAGCCTGAATGGCGAATGGCGCCTGATGCGGTA
TTTTCTCCTTACGCATCTGTGCGGTATTTCACACCGCATATGGTGCACTCTCAGTGCAATCTGCTCTGAT
GCCGCATAGTTAAGCCAGCCCCGACACCCGCCAACACCCGCTGACGCGCCCTGACGGGCTTGTCTGCTCC
CGGCATCCGCTTACAGACAAGCTGTGACCGTCTCCGGGAGCTGCATGTGTCAGAGGTTTTCACCGTCATC
ACCGAAACGCGCGAGACGAAAGGGCCTCGTGATACGCCTATTTTTATAGGTTAATGTCATGATAATAATG
GTTTCTTAGACGTCAGGTGGCACTTTTCGGGGAAATGTGCGCGGAACCCCTATTTGTTTATTTTTCTAAA
TACATTCAAATATGTATCCGCTCATGAGACAATAACCCTGATAAATGCTTCAATAATATTGAAAAAGGAA
GAGTATGAGTATTCAACATTTCCGTGTCGCCCTTATTCCCTTTTTTGCGGCATTTTGCCTTCCTGTTTTT
GCTCACCCAGAAACGCTGGTGAAAGTAAAAGATGCTGAAGATCAGTTGGGTGCACGAGTGGGTTACATCG
AACTGGATCTCAACAGCGGTAAGATCCTTGAGAGTTTTCGCCCCGAAGAACGTTTTCCAATGATGAGCAC
TTTTAAAGTTCTGCTATGTGGCGCGGTATTATCCCGTATTGACGCCGGGCAAGAGCAACTCGGTCGCCGC
ATACACTATTCTCAGAATGACTTGGTTGAGTACTCACCAGTCACAGAAAAGCATCTTACGGATGGCATGA
CAGTAAGAGAATTATGCAGTGCTGCCATAACCATGAGTGATAACACTGCGGCCAACTTACTTCTGACAAC
GATCGGAGGACCGAAGGAGCTAACCGCTTTTTTGCACAACATGGGGGATCATGTAACTCGCCTTGATCGT
TGGGAACCGGAGCTGAATGAAGCCATACCAAACGACGAGCGTGACACCACGATGCCTGTAGCAATGGCAA
CAACGTTGCGCAAACTATTAACTGGCGAACTACTTACTCTAGCTTCCCGGCAACAATTAATAGACTGGAT
GGAGGCGGATAAAGTTGCAGGACCACTTCTGCGCTCGGCCCTTCCGGCTGGCTGGTTTATTGCTGATAAA
TCTGGAGCCGGTGAGCGTGGGTCTCGCGGTATCATTGCAGCACTGGGGTCAGATGGTAAGCCCTCCCGTA
TCGTAGTTATCTACACGACGGGGAGTCAGGCAACTATGGATGAACGAAATAGACAGATCGCTGAGATAGG
TGCCTCACTGATTAAGCATTGGTAACTGTCAGACCAAGTTTACTCATATATACTTTAGATTGATTTAAAA
CT
